Addgene plasmid #240035: pACEBac1-eIF3l
Purpose: Human eIF3l for further cloning or expression in insect cells for purification
Depositing lab: Venki Ramakrishnan. Depositing organization: MRC Laboratory of Molecular Biology. Publication: Purification and characterization of recombinant human translation initiation factor eIF3. Diaz-Lopez I, Gordiyenko Y, Zuber PK, Li X, Ramakrishnan V. Protein Sci. 2026 Jan;35(1):e70388. doi: 10.1002/pro.70388. PubMed 41432235.
Backbone
  Vector backbone: pACEBac1
  Backbone manufacturer: Geneva Biotech
  Vector type: Insect Expression
Growth in bacteria
  Bacterial resistance: Gentamicin, 10 μg/mL
  Growth temperature: 37°C
  Growth strain: DH5alpha
  Copy number: High Copy
Gene/Insert
  Gene/Insert name: eIF3l
  Species: H. sapiens (human)
  Mutation: WT
  Entrez Gene: EIF3L (a.k.a. EIF3EIP, EIF3S11, EIF3S6IP, HSPC021, HSPC025, MSTP005)
  Promoter: Polyhedrin
  Cloning method: Gene Synthesis
Terms and licenses: Academic/Nonprofit Terms; Industry Terms: Not Available to Industry
How to cite: pACEBac1-eIF3l was a gift from Venki Ramakrishnan (Addgene plasmid # 240035 ; http://n2t.net/addgene:240035 ; RRID:Addgene_240035)
