[The description below was written by a language model from this plasmid's Addgene catalogue record and pLannotate feature annotations shown in this document.]
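Description:
pACEBac1-eIF3l is a 4,550 nt baculovirus transfer plasmid for insect cell expression, built on the pACEBac1 acceptor backbone of the MultiBac system. It replicates in E. coli from a high-copy ColE1/pUC-type origin and is selected with gentamicin, the resistance gene (aacC1 acetyltransferase) being driven by the class 1 integron Pc promoter.

The payload is a synthesized wild-type human EIF3L coding sequence, encoding the l subunit of translation initiation factor eIF3. It sits downstream of the Autographa californica polyhedrin promoter, a very late baculoviral promoter that gives strong expression in infected insect cells, and is followed by an SV40 polyadenylation signal. No affinity or epitope tag is recorded on the insert. The short "large T antigen" and "SET1" fragments in the annotation lie outside the EIF3L reading frame, next to the polyadenylation region. They are most likely incidental matches to backbone sequence rather than functional fusion partners.

Tn7L and Tn7R ends are annotated, and these allow Tn7 transposition of the expression cassette and gentamicin marker into a baculoviral bacmid carrying a mini-attTn7 site, which produces recombinant virus. A single loxP site upstream of the promoter permits Cre-mediated fusion with donor plasmids, so that several expression cassettes can be combined in one construct. This fits the stated purpose: the plasmid serves either as a source of eIF3l for further cloning, for example into multi-subunit assemblies, or for direct expression in insect cells and purification, in work on producing and characterizing recombinant human eIF3.
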