Features (pLannotate 1.2.2; 11 found; start..end, strand, type, name):
      1..34      +  protein_bind   loxP: Cre-mediated recombination occurs in the 8-bp core sequence (GCATACAT). Cre recombinase
    111..202     +  promoter       polyhedrin promoter: polh from Autographa californica; promoter for the baculovirus polyhedrin gene
    256..1947    +  CDS            EIF3L: EIF3L_HUMAN - Also known as EIF3EIP From Homo sapiens (Human).
   2001..2084    +  CDS            large T antigen (fragment): large T antigen from SV40 (simian virus 40)
   2107..2241    +  polyA_signal   SV40 poly(A) signal: SV40 polyadenylation signal
   2270..2319    +  CDS            SET1 (fragment): solubility-enhancement tag derived from T7 phage gene 10B
   2362..2527    -  mobile_element Tn7L: mini-Tn7 element (left end of the Tn7 transposon) Tn7
   2717..3305    +  rep_origin     ori: high-copy-number ColE1/pMB1/pBR322/pUC origin of replication
   3440..3663    -  mobile_element Tn7R: mini-Tn7 element (right end of the Tn7 transposon) Tn7
   3730..4263    -  CDS            GmR: gentamycin acetyltransferase; aacC1; confers resistance to gentamycin
   4452..4480    -  promoter       Pc promoter: intI1 (promoter lies within the coding sequence); class 1 integron promoter
>Addgene plasmid #240035 | pACEBac1-eIF3l | addgene full sequence | sequence record 478390 | Addgene NGS Result
ATAACTTCGTATAGCATACATTATACGAAGTTATCTGTAACTATAACGGTCCTAAGGTAGCGAGTTTAAA
CACTAGTATCGATTCGCGACCTACTCCGGAATATTAATAGATCATGGAGATAATTAAAATGATAACCATC
TCGCAAATAAATAAGTATTTTACTGTTTTCGTAACAGTTTTGTAATAAAAAAACCTATAAATATTCCGGA
TTATTCATACCGTCCCACCATCGGGCGCGGATCCCTCGAGTCAACATGTCCTATCCTGCCGATGACTATG
AATCTGAGGCTGCTTATGATCCATACGCCTACCCTTCTGATTACGACATGCACACAGGCGACCCTAAACA
AGATCTGGCATACGAGAGACAATACGAACAGCAAACCTACCAAGTGATCCCAGAGGTGATCAAGAACTTC
ATTCAATACTTCCATAAGACCGTGTCCGACCTCATCGACCAGAAGGTCTATGAGCTGCAGGCAAGCAGAG
TGTCTTCCGACGTCATTGACCAGAAGGTGTATGAGATCCAGGACATCTATGAGAACAGCTGGACCAAACT
GACTGAAAGATTCTTCAAGAACACTCCCTGGCCTGAGGCTGAAGCTATCGCTCCACAGGTGGGAAATGAT
GCCGTGTTCCTGATTCTGTACAAGGAACTGTACTACAGACATATCTACGCTAAGGTTTCTGGAGGACCCT
CCCTGGAACAAAGATTTGAGAGCTACTACAACTACTGCAATCTGTTCAACTACATTCTGAATGCCGATGG
ACCTGCACCTCTGGAACTGCCCAACCAGTGGCTCTGGGACATCATTGATGAGTTCATCTATCAGTTCCAG
TCCTTCTCTCAGTACAGATGTAAGACCGCTAAGAAATCCGAAGAGGAGATTGATTTCCTGAGAAGCAATC
CCAAGATCTGGAATGTTCACTCTGTGCTCAACGTGCTGCACTCCCTGGTGGACAAATCCAACATCAACAG
GCAGCTGGAAGTGTACACAAGCGGTGGTGATCCTGAGAGCGTTGCTGGTGAGTACGGTAGACATAGCCTC
TACAAGATGCTGGGCTACTTCTCCCTGGTGGGTCTGCTCAGGCTCCACTCTCTGCTCGGAGACTACTACC
AGGCTATCAAAGTGCTGGAGAACATCGAACTCAACAAGAAGTCTATGTATAGCAGAGTCCCTGAGTGCCA
GGTCACTACTTACTACTACGTGGGCTTCGCCTACCTCATGATGAGACGCTACCAGGATGCCATCAGGGTC
TTCGCTAACATCCTCCTGTACATCCAGAGGACCAAATCCATGTTTCAAAGGACCACTTACAAGTATGAAA
TGATCAACAAGCAGAACGAACAGATGCACGCACTCCTGGCAATTGCCCTGACTATGTATCCCATGAGAAT
TGATGAATCCATCCACCTCCAACTGAGAGAGAAGTACGGAGATAAGATGCTCAGGATGCAGAAGGGTGAT
CCTCAGGTTTACGAAGAACTGTTCAGCTATTCTTGCCCAAAGTTTCTCTCTCCAGTCGTCCCTAACTATG
ACAACGTGCACCCAAACTATCACAAAGAGCCTTTCCTGCAACAGCTGAAAGTGTTCTCTGACGAGGTCCA
GCAGCAGGCTCAACTGTCTACAATCCGCAGCTTCCTGAAACTCTATACAACTATGCCTGTGGCTAAGCTG
GCAGGATTCCTGGATCTGACTGAACAGGAGTTTCGCATTCAGCTGCTCGTGTTCAAGCACAAGATGAAGA
ACCTGGTGTGGACTTCCGGAATCAGCGCTCTGGACGGTGAGTTTCAGTCTGCAAGCGAGGTTGACTTCTA
CATCGACAAGGACATGATCCACATCGCTGATACAAAGGTGGCCAGGAGGTACGGAGACTTCTTCATCAGG
CAGATTCACAAGTTTGAAGAGCTGAACCGCACACTCAAGAAGATGGGACAAAGACCATAAGGTACCTCTA
GAGCCTGCAGTCTCGACAAGCTTGTCGAGAAGTACTAGAGGATCATAATCAGCCATACCACATTTGTAGA
GGTTTTACTTGCTTTAAAAAACCTCCCACACCTCCCCCTGAACCTGAAACATAAAATGAATGCAATTGTT
GTTGTTAACTTGTTTATTGCAGCTTATAATGGTTACAAATAAAGCAATAGCATCACAAATTTCACAAATA
AAGCATTTTTTTCACTGCATTCTAGTTGTGGTTTGTCCAAACTCATCAATGTATCTTATCATGTCTGGAT
CTGATCACTGCTTGAGCCTAGAAGATCCGGCTGCTAACAAAGCCCGAAAGGAAGCTGAGTTGGCTGCTGC
CACCGCTGAGCAATAACTATCATAACCCCTAGGGTATACCCATCTAATTGGAACCAGATAAGTGAAATCT
AGTTCCAAACTATTTTGTCATTTTTAATTTTCGTATTAGCTTACGACGCTACACCCAGTTCCCATCTATT
TTGTCACTCTTCCCTAAATAATCCTTAAAAACTCCATTTCCACCCCTCCCAGTTCCCAACTATTTTGTCC
GCCCACAACCGGTTGACTTGGGTCAACTGTCAGACCAAGTTTACTCATATATACTTTAGATTGATTTAAA
ACTTCATTTTTAATTTAAAAGGATCTAGGTGAAGATCCTTTTTGATAATCTCATGACCAAAATCCCTTAA
CGTGAGTTTTCGTTCCACTGAGCGTCAGACCCCGTAGAAAAGATCAAAGGATCTTCTTGAGATCCTTTTT
TTCTGCGCGTAATCTGCTGCTTGCAAACAAAAAAACCACCGCTACCAGCGGTGGTTTGTTTGCCGGATCA
AGAGCTACCAACTCTTTTTCCGAAGGTAACTGGCTTCAGCAGAGCGCAGATACCAAATACTGTTCTTCTA
GTGTAGCCGTAGTTAGGCCACCACTTCAAGAACTCTGTAGCACCGCCTACATACCTCGCTCTGCTAATCC
TGTTACCAGTGGCTGCTGCCAGTGGCGATAAGTCGTGTCTTACCGGGTTGGACTCAAGACGATAGTTACC
GGATAAGGCGCAGCGGTCGGGCTGAACGGGGGGTTCGTGCACACAGCCCAGCTTGGAGCGAACGACCTAC
ACCGAACTGAGATACCTACAGCGTGAGCTATGAGAAAGCGCCACGCTTCCCGAAGGGAGAAAGGCGGACA
GGTATCCGGTAAGCGGCAGGGTCGGAACAGGAGAGCGCACGAGGGAGCTTCCAGGGGGAAACGCCTGGTA
TCTTTATAGTCCTGTCGGGTTTCGCCACCTCTGACTTGAGCGTCGATTTTTGTGATGCTCGTCAGGGGGG
CGGAGCCTATGGAAAAACGCCAGCAACGCGGCCTTTTTACGGTTCCTGGCCTTTTGCTGGCCTTTTGCTC
ACATGTTCTTTCCTGCGTTATCCCCTGATTGACTTGGGTCGCTCTTCCTGTGGATGCGCAGATGCCCTGC
GTAAGCGGGTGTGGGCGGACAATAAAGTCTTAAACTGAACAAAATAGATCTAAACTATGACAATAAAGTC
TTAAACTAGACAGAATAGTTGTAAACTGAAATCAGTCCAGTTATGCTGTGAAAAAGCATACTGGACTTTT
GTTATGGCTAAAGCAAACTCTTCATTTTCTGAAGTGCAAATTGCCCGTCGTATTAAAGAGGGGCGTGGCC
AAGGGCATGTAAAGACTATATTCGCGGCGTTGTGACAATTTACCGAACAACTCCGCGGCCGGGAAGCCGA
TCTCGGCTTGAACGAATTGTTAGGTGGCGGTACTTGGGTCGATATCAAAGTGCATCACTTCTTCCCGTAT
GCCCAACTTTGTATAGAGAGCCACTGCGGGATCGTCACCGTAATCTGCTTGCACGTAGATCACATAAGCA
CCAAGCGCGTTGGCCTCATGCTTGAGGAGATTGATGAGCGCGGTGGCAATGCCCTGCCTCCGGTGCTCGC
CGGAGACTGCGAGATCATAGATATAGATCTCACTACGCGGCTGCTCAAACTTGGGCAGAACGTAAGCCGC
GAGAGCGCCAACAACCGCTTCTTGGTCGAAGGCAGCAAGCGCGATGAATGTCTTACTACGGAGCAAGTTC
CCGAGGTAATCGGAGTCCGGCTGATGTTGGGAGTAGGTGGCTACGTCTCCGAACTCACGACCGAAAAGAT
CAAGAGCAGCCCGCATGGATTTGACTTGGTCAGGGCCGAGCCTACATGTGCGAATGATGCCCATACTTGA
GCCACCTAACTTTGTTTTAGGGCGACTGCCCTGCTGCGTAACATCGTTGCTGCTGCGTAACATCGTTGCT
GCTCCATAACATCAAACATCGACCCACGGCGTAACGCGCTTGCTGCTTGGATGCCCGAGGCATAGACTGT
ACAAAAAAACAGTCATAACAAGCCATGAAAACCGCCACTGCGCCGTTACCACCGCTGCGTTCGGTCAAGG
TTCTGGACCAGTTGCGTGAGCGCATACGCTACTTGCATTACAGTTTACGAACCGAACAGGCTTATGTCAA
CTGGGTTCGTGCCTTCATCCGTTTCCACGGTGTGCGTCACCCGGCAACCTTGGGCAGCAGCGAAGTCGCC
